Addgene plasmid #42765: TAL3302
Depositing lab: Keith Joung. Depositing organization: Massachusetts General Hospital. Publication: Targeted gene disruption in somatic zebrafish cells using engineered TALENs. Sander JD, Cade L, Khayter C, Reyon D, Peterson RT, Joung JK, Yeh JR. Nat Biotechnol. 2011 Aug 5;29(8):697-8. doi: 10.1038/nbt.1934. PubMed 21822241.
Backbone
  Vector backbone: JDS78
  Backbone manufacturer: Addgene plasmid #32290
  Backbone size w/o insert (bp): 6447
  Vector type: Mammalian Expression ; T7
Growth in bacteria
  Bacterial resistance: Ampicillin, 100 μg/mL
  Growth temperature: 37°C
  Growth strain: XL1 Blue
  Copy number: High Copy
Gene/Insert
  Gene/Insert name: ZebrafishCommunity-lrrtm1-left (alt name: lrrtm1)
  Species: D. rerio (zebrafish)
  Insert size (bp): 1640
  Entrez Gene: lrrtm1 (a.k.a. im:6904481)
  Promoter: CMV
  Tag / fusion protein: 3X Flag (N terminal on backbone); WT FOKI (C terminal on backbone)
  Cloning method: Restriction Enzyme; 5′ cloning site N/A (destroyed during cloning); 3′ cloning site N/A (destroyed during cloning)
  Sequencing primers: 5′ CMV-F; 3′ BGH-rev
Terms and licenses: Academic/Nonprofit Terms; Industry Terms: Not Available to Industry
Depositor comments: Target binding site: TCTAATTGGTCTGTACCT It is strongly recommended that users perform a diagnostic digest to verify this plasmid prior to use. For example, a double digest of the plasmid with BamHI and KpnI should result in two bands at 2.3kb and 5.8kb.
How to cite: TAL3302 was a gift from Keith Joung (Addgene plasmid # 42765 ; http://n2t.net/addgene:42765 ; RRID:Addgene_42765)
