[The description below was written by a language model from this plasmid's Addgene catalogue record.]
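Description:
TAL3302 is a TALEN expression plasmid built on the JDS78 backbone (about 6.4 kb without insert), catalogued as a mammalian expression vector that also supports T7-driven transcription. It is a high-copy plasmid maintained in E. coli under ampicillin selection. The record gives no feature table, so the origin of replication, polyadenylation signal and other backbone elements are not explicitly listed, although the use of a BGH reverse sequencing primer suggests a BGH terminator region downstream of the coding sequence.

The roughly 1.6 kb insert is not a zebrafish gene fragment. It is an engineered TAL effector repeat array designed to recognise an 18-nucleotide site in the zebrafish lrrtm1 locus. It serves as the "left" half-site monomer of a TALEN pair, and a matching right-hand partner, which the record does not identify, would be needed for cleavage. The array was cloned by restriction enzyme methods into the backbone, with both cloning sites destroyed in the process. This places it in frame between backbone-encoded sequences: an N-terminal 3X FLAG tag for detection and a C-terminal wild-type FokI nuclease domain. Because FokI cuts only as a dimer, binding of left and right monomers on opposite strands flanking a spacer produces a double-strand break, whose error-prone repair generates indel mutations.

Expression is driven by the CMV promoter in transfected cells, while the T7 designation indicates that the construct can serve as a template for in vitro transcription of TALEN mRNA. That use fits the associated work on targeted gene disruption in somatic zebrafish cells. The name implies it belongs to a community-oriented set of zebrafish-targeting TALENs.
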