>Addgene plasmid #42765 | TAL3302 | depositor partial sequence | sequence record 57885 | TAL3302 sequence 2430 bps
TCTAGAGCTAGCACCATGGACTACAAAGACCATGACGGTGATTATAAAGATCATGACATCGATTACAAGG
ATGACGATGACAAGATGGCCCCCAAGAAGAAGAGGAAGGTGGGCATTCACCGCGGGGTACCTATGGTGGA
CTTGAGGACACTCGGTTATTCGCAACAGCAACAGGAGAAAATCAAGCCTAAGGTCAGGAGCACCGTCGCG
CAACACCACGAGGCGCTTGTGGGGCATGGCTTCACTCATGCGCATATTGTCGCGCTTTCACAGCACCCTG
CGGCGCTTGGGACGGTGGCTGTCAAATACCAAGATATGATTGCGGCCCTGCCCGAAGCCACGCACGAGGC
AATTGTAGGGGTCGGTAAACAGTGGTCGGGAGCGCGAGCACTTGAGGCGCTGCTGACTGTGGCGGGTGAG
CTTAGGGGGCCTCCGCTCCAGCTCGACACCGGGCAGCTGCTGAAGATCGCGAAGAGAGGGGGAGTAACAG
CGGTAGAGGCAGTGCACGCCTGGCGCAATGCGCTCACCGGGGCCCCCTTGAACCTGACCCCAGACCAGGT
AGTCGCAATCGCGTCACATGACGGGGGAAAGCAAGCCCTGGAAACCGTGCAAAGGTTGTTGCCGGTCCTT
TGTCAAGACCACGGCCTTACACCGGAGCAAGTCGTGGCCATTGCAAGCAATGGGGGTGGCAAACAGGCTC
TTGAGACGGTTCAGAGACTTCTCCCAGTTCTCTGTCAAGCCCACGGGCTGACTCCCGATCAAGTTGTAGC
GATTGCGTCGAACATTGGAGGGAAACAAGCATTGGAGACTGTCCAACGGCTCCTTCCCGTGTTGTGTCAA
GCCCACGGTTTGACGCCTGCACAAGTGGTCGCCATCGCCTCCAATATTGGCGGTAAGCAGGCGCTGGAAA
CAGTACAGCGCCTGCTGCCTGTACTGTGCCAGGATCATGGACTGACCCCAGACCAGGTAGTCGCAATCGC
GTCAAACGGAGGGGGAAAGCAAGCCCTGGAAACCGTGCAAAGGTTGTTGCCGGTCCTTTGTCAAGACCAC
GGCCTTACACCGGAGCAAGTCGTGGCCATTGCAAGCAATGGGGGTGGCAAACAGGCTCTTGAGACGGTTC
AGAGACTTCTCCCAGTTCTCTGTCAAGCCCACGGGCTGACTCCCGATCAAGTTGTAGCGATTGCGAATAA
CAATGGAGGGAAACAAGCATTGGAGACTGTCCAACGGCTCCTTCCCGTGTTGTGTCAAGCCCACGGTTTG
ACGCCTGCACAAGTGGTCGCCATCGCCAACAACAACGGCGGTAAGCAGGCGCTGGAAACAGTACAGCGCC
TGCTGCCTGTACTGTGCCAGGATCATGGACTGACCCCAGACCAGGTAGTCGCAATCGCGTCAAACGGAGG
GGGAAAGCAAGCCCTGGAAACCGTGCAAAGGTTGTTGCCGGTCCTTTGTCAAGACCACGGCCTTACACCG
GAGCAAGTCGTGGCCATTGCATCCCACGACGGTGGCAAACAGGCTCTTGAGACGGTTCAGAGACTTCTCC
CAGTTCTCTGTCAAGCCCACGGGCTGACTCCCGATCAAGTTGTAGCGATTGCGTCCAACGGTGGAGGGAA
ACAAGCATTGGAGACTGTCCAACGGCTCCTTCCCGTGTTGTGTCAAGCCCACGGTTTGACGCCTGCACAA
GTGGTCGCCATCGCCAACAACAACGGCGGTAAGCAGGCGCTGGAAACAGTACAGCGCCTGCTGCCTGTAC
TGTGCCAGGATCATGGACTGACCCCAGACCAGGTAGTCGCAATCGCGTCAAACGGAGGGGGAAAGCAAGC
CCTGGAAACCGTGCAAAGGTTGTTGCCGGTCCTTTGTCAAGACCACGGCCTTACACCGGAGCAAGTCGTG
GCCATTGCAAGCAACATCGGTGGCAAACAGGCTCTTGAGACGGTTCAGAGACTTCTCCCAGTTCTCTGTC
AAGCCCACGGGCTGACTCCCGATCAAGTTGTAGCGATTGCGTCGCATGACGGAGGGAAACAAGCATTGGA
GACTGTCCAACGGCTCCTTCCCGTGTTGTGTCAAGCCCACGGTTTGACGCCTGCACAAGTGGTCGCCATC
GCCAGCCATGATGGCGGTAAGCAGGCGCTGGAAACAGTACAGCGCCTGCTGCCTGTACTGTGCCAGGATC
ATGGACTGACACCCGAACAGGTGGTCGCCATTGCTTCTAATGGGGGAGGACGGCCAGCCTTGGAGTCCAT
CGTAGCCCAATTGTCCAGGCCCGATCCCGCGTTGGCTGCGTTAACGAATGACCATCTGGTGGCGTTGGCA
TGTCTTGGTGGACGACCCGCGCTCGATGCAGTCAAAAAGGGTCTGCCTCATGCTCCCGCATTGATCAAAA
GAACCAACCGGCGGATTCCCGAGAGAACTTCCCATCGAGTCGCGGGATCC
