>Addgene plasmid #42765 | TAL3302 | addgene partial sequence | sequence record 61093 | JDS-TALEN-F 5'-TAGGGGTCGGTAAACAGTGG-3'
ACTGTGGCGGGTGAGCTTAGGGGGCCTCCGCTCCAGCTCGACACCGGGCAGCTGCTGAAGATCGCGAAGA
GAGGGGGAGTAACAGCGGTAGAGGCAGTGCACGCCTGGCGCAATGCGCTCACCGGGGCCCCCTTGAACCT
GACCCCAGACCAGGTAGTCGCAATCGCGTCACATGACGGGGGAAAGCAAGCCCTGGAAACCGTGCAAAGG
TTGTTGCCGGTCCTTTGTCAAGACCACGGCCTTACACCGGAGCAAGTCGTGGCCATTGCAAGCAATGGGG
GTGGCAAACAGGCTCTTGAGACGGTTCAGAGACTTCTCCCAGTTCTCTGTCAAGCCCACGGGCTGACTCC
CGATCAAGTTGTAGCGATTGCGTCGAACATTGGAGGGAAACAAGCATTGGAGACTGTCCAACGGCTCCTT
CCCGTGTTGTGTCAAGCCCACGGTTTGACGCCTGCACAAGTGGTCGCCATCGCCTCCAATATTGGCGGTA
AGCAGGCGCTGGAAACAGTACAGCGCCTGCTGCCTGTACTGTGCCAGGATCATGGACTGACCCCAGACCA
GGTAGTCGCAATCGCGTCAAACGGAGGGGGAAAGCAAGCCCTGGAAACCGTGCAAAGGTTGTTGCCGGTC
CTTTGTCAAGACCACGGCCTTACACCGGAGCAAGTCGTGGCCATTGCAAGCAATGGGGGTGGCAAACAGG
CTCTTGAGACGGTTCAGAGACTTCTCCCAGTTCTCTGTCAAGCCCACGGGCTGACTCCCGATCAAGTTGT
AGCGATTGCGAATAACAATGGAGGGAAACAAGCATTGGAGACTGTCCAACGGCTCCTTCCCGTGTTGTGT
CAAGCCCACGGTTTGACGCCTGCACAAGTGGTCGCCATCGCCAACAACAACGGCGGTAAGCAGGCGCTGG
AAACAGTACAGCGCCTGCTGCCTGTACTGTGCCAG
